Addgene plasmid #107997: pcDNA 3.1(-) mouse Egr2
Purpose: Expresses mouse Egr2 in mammalian cells
Depositing lab: Peter Johnson. Depositing organization: National Cancer Institute (NCI). Publication: An Arf-Egr-C/EBPbeta pathway linked to ras-induced senescence and cancer. Salotti J, Sakchaisri K, Tourtellotte WG, Johnson PF. Mol Cell Biol. 2015 Mar;35(5):866-83. doi: 10.1128/MCB.01489-14. Epub 2014 Dec 22. PubMed 25535333.
Backbone
  Vector backbone: pcDNA3.1(-)
  Backbone manufacturer: Invitrogen
  Backbone size w/o insert (bp): 5427
  Total vector size (bp): 6854
  Vector type: Mammalian Expression
  Selectable markers: Neomycin (select with G418)
Growth in bacteria
  Bacterial resistance: Ampicillin, 100 μg/mL
  Growth temperature: 37°C
  Growth strain: DH5alpha
  Copy number: High Copy
Gene/Insert
  Gene/Insert name: Egr2 (alt name: Early growth response 2)
  Species: M. musculus (mouse)
  Insert size (bp): 1413
  GenBank ID: NM_010118.3
  Entrez Gene: Egr2 (a.k.a. Egr-2, Krox-20, Krox20, NGF1-B, Zfp-25, Zfp-6)
  Promoter: CMV
  Cloning method: Restriction Enzyme; 5′ cloning site EcoRI (not destroyed); 3′ cloning site HindIII (not destroyed)
  Sequencing primers: 5′ CMV-F; 3′ BGH-rev
Terms and licenses: Academic/Nonprofit Terms; Industry Terms: Not Available to Industry
Depositor comments: A Sal I site was introduced before the HindIII site to further transfer to pBabe.
How to cite: pcDNA 3.1(-) mouse Egr2 was a gift from Peter Johnson (Addgene plasmid # 107997 ; http://n2t.net/addgene:107997 ; RRID:Addgene_107997)
