[The description below was written by a language model from this plasmid's Addgene catalogue record.]
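Description:
pcDNA 3.1(-) mouse Egr2 is a mammalian expression plasmid built on the Invitrogen pcDNA3.1(-) backbone (5427 bp without insert; about 6.85 kb in total). It is propagated in E. coli as a high-copy plasmid under ampicillin selection. It also carries a neomycin resistance marker, so transfected mammalian cells can be selected with G418, for example to derive stable lines. No feature table accompanies the record, so the details of the backbone elements come only from the catalogue fields and from general knowledge of this vector family.

The payload is the mouse Egr2 coding sequence (early growth response 2, also known as Krox-20), a 1413 bp insert corresponding to the mouse reference transcript. Egr2 encodes a zinc-finger transcription factor of the immediate-early Egr family. The insert was cloned between the EcoRI (5′) and HindIII (3′) sites, both of which remain intact, and is driven by the strong constitutive CMV promoter. The use of a BGH reverse sequencing primer is consistent with the bovine growth hormone polyadenylation signal that normally lies downstream of the cloning site in pcDNA3.1 vectors. The record lists no epitope tag or fusion partner, so the protein appears to be expressed untagged.

The depositor notes that a SalI site was introduced just upstream of the HindIII site so that the insert could later be transferred into the retroviral vector pBabe. The plasmid is intended for transient or stable overexpression of mouse Egr2 in mammalian cells, and the associated publication concerns an Arf-Egr-C/EBPbeta pathway linked to Ras-induced senescence and cancer.
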