>Addgene plasmid #107997 | pcDNA 3.1(-) mouse Egr2 | depositor partial sequence | sequence record 203784 | BGH-rev
GTTACTAGCTTGTCGACTCACGGTGTCCTGGTTCGAGAGGTGCAGGAGGCCAGTGGTCCTCCAATGGCGC
TGTTACCGCACAGGCTGCCCCCGGCCTGCGAGCCCCCAGGACCAGAGGCTGAAGACTGGGCAGATGGAGG
TGCAGAGGGAGCACTGCTCTTCCGTTCCTTCTGCCGAAGGTGGATCTTGGTGTGGCGCTTCCTTTCGTCA
CTCCTGGCAAACTTGCGGCCACAATAGTCACAGGCAAAGGGCTTCTCCCCGGTGTGGGTTCGGATGTGAG
TAGTAAGGTGGTCACTTCGGCTGAAGTTTCGCATGCAGATCCGACACTGGAAGGGCTTGTGGCCCGTGTG
GATTCGGATGTGCCTGGTCAGCTCATCAGAGCGTGAGAACCTCCTATCACAACCTTCTGCTGGGCAGGGA
TAGGGCCTTTCGTGCACTGGCGTTTTGCTGGGCCTGTTAGGGTACTTTCGAGGTCGCAGGATGGGCCGCA
ATGGCAGGTGGTGCGGATTATAAGGGGTGGCAGTCACTGCTGCAGACCCACTGCCAGGCAGCCGAGGTCC
CTCACCACCTCCACTTGCTCCTGGTCCCGTGACTCCAGCACCGGGACCCCCCAGAGTAAAATTACGGATG
GTAGAGAGTGGCGTGAGTGGAGGGGGCACTCGCAGGGAGTCCAGAGGACAGGGAAACGGCTTTCGATCTG
GGCCAGCAGCACCGTGTGGATCTCTCTGGCACGGAGATGGAAAAAATCCAGGATAGTCTGGGATCATAGG
AATGAGACCTGGGTCCATAGCTGGCTTGGGGGATGGGTAGGAAGGAGGTGGCTGGTAGGCCAGAGAGGAG
GTGGAAGTGGTGGATGGCGGCGATAAGAATGCTGAAGGATCCTGGTAGAGATCTCCTGTACAGCCCGAAT
AAGGAGGAGGAAGTGGTGGCGGAAAGTAGAGGTGGTCCAGTTCAGGCTGAGTCTGGGACATGGTACACAC
ACCCAGGGGTCCCGTGGCCAGTGGGTTGGG
