>Addgene plasmid #107997 | pcDNA 3.1(-) mouse Egr2 | depositor partial sequence | sequence record 203786 | T7
GCAGCGTTAACGGGCCTCTAGACTCGAGCGGCCGCCACTGTGCTGGATATCTGCAGAATTCGCGCCACCA
TGATGACCGCCAAGGCCGTAGACAAAATCCCAGTAACTCTCAGTGGTTTTATGCACCAGCTGCCTGACAG
CCTCTACCCGGTGGAAGACCTCGCCGCCTCGTCGGTGACCATCTTCCCCAATGGTGAACTGGGAGGCCCC
TTTGACCAGATGAACGGAGTGGCGGGAGATGGCATGATCAACATTGACATGACTGGAGAGAAGAGACCCC
TGGATCTCCCGTATCCGAGTAGCTTCGCTCCCATCTCTGCACCTAGAAACCAGACCTTCACTTACATGGG
CAAATTCTCCATTGACCCACAGTACCCTGGTGCCAGCTGCTATCCAGAAGGTATCATCAATATTGTGAGT
GCGGGCATCTTGCAAGGGGTCACCCCTCCAGCTTCAACCACAGCCTCCTCCAGCGTCACCTCCGCCTCCC
CCAACCCACTGGCCACGGGACCCCTGGGTGTGTGTACCATGTCCCAGACTCAGCCTGAACTGGACCACCT
CTACTCTCCGCCACCACCTCCTCCTCCTTATTCGGGCTGTACAGGAGATCTCTACCAGGATCCTTCAGCA
TTCTTATCGCCGCCATCCACCACTTCCACCTCCTCTCTGGCCTACCAGCCACCTCCTTCCTACCCATCCC
CCAAGCCAGCTATGGACCCAGGTCTCATTCCTATGATCCCAGACTATCCTGGATTTTTTCCATCTCCGTG
CCAGAGAGATCCACACGGTGCTGCTGGCCCAGATCGAAAGCCGTTTCCCTGTCCTCTGGACTCCCTGCGA
GTGCCCCCTCCACTCACGCCACTCTCTACCATCCGTAATTTTACTCTGGGGGGTCCCGGTGCTGGAGTCA
CGGGACCAGGAGCAAGTGGAGGTGGTGAGGGACCTCGGCTGCCTGGCAGTGGGTCTGCAGCAGTGACTGC
CACCCCTTATAATCCGCACCACCTGCCATTGCGGCCCATCCTGCGACCTC
