LOCUS       Exported 6822 bp ds-DNA circular SYN 12-MAY-2021
DEFINITION  Expresses mouse Egr2 in mammalian cells.
ACCESSION   .
VERSION     .
KEYWORDS    pcDNA 3.1(-) mouse Egr2
SOURCE      synthetic DNA construct
  ORGANISM  synthetic DNA construct
REFERENCE   1 (bases 1 to 6822)
  AUTHORS   Salotti J, Sakchaisri K, Tourtellotte WG, Johnson PF
  TITLE     An Arf-Egr-C/EBPbeta pathway linked to ras-induced senescence and
            cancer.
  JOURNAL   Mol Cell Biol. 2015 Mar;35(5):866-83. doi: 10.1128/MCB.01489-14.
            Epub 2014 Dec 22.
  PUBMED    25535333
REFERENCE   2 (bases 1 to 6822)
  AUTHORS   .
  TITLE     Direct Submission
  JOURNAL   Exported May 12, 2021 from SnapGene Server 1.1.58
            http://www.snapgene.com
FEATURES             Location/Qualifiers
     source          1..6822
                     /organism="synthetic DNA construct"
                     /mol_type="other DNA"
     enhancer        12..391
                     /label=CMV enhancer
                     /note="human cytomegalovirus immediate early enhancer"
     promoter        392..595
                     /label=CMV promoter
                     /note="human cytomegalovirus (CMV) immediate early
                     promoter"
     primer_bind     546..566
                     /label=CMV-F
                     /note="Human CMV immediate early promoter, forward primer"
     primer_bind     640..659
                     /label=T7
                     /note="T7 promoter, forward primer"
     promoter        640..658
                     /label=T7 promoter
                     /note="promoter for bacteriophage T7 RNA polymerase"
     primer_bind     complement(2190..2207)
                     /label=BGH-rev
                     /note="Bovine growth hormone terminator, reverse primer.
                     Also called BGH reverse"
     polyA_signal    2196..2420
                     /label=bGH poly(A) signal
                     /note="bovine growth hormone polyadenylation signal"
     rep_origin      2466..2894
                     /direction=RIGHT
                     /label=f1 ori
                     /note="f1 bacteriophage origin of replication; arrow
                     indicates direction of (+) strand synthesis"
     primer_bind     complement(2553..2572)
                     /label=F1ori-R
                     /note="F1 origin, reverse primer"
     primer_bind     2763..2784
                     /label=F1ori-F
                     /note="F1 origin, forward primer"
     primer_bind     complement(2903..2923)
                     /label=pBABE 3'
                     /note="SV40 enhancer, reverse primer for pBABE vectors"
     promoter        2908..3237
                     /label=SV40 promoter
                     /note="SV40 enhancer and early promoter"
     rep_origin      3088..3223
                     /label=SV40 ori
                     /note="SV40 origin of replication"
     primer_bind     3150..3169
                     /label=SV40pro-F
                     /note="SV40 promoter/origin, forward primer"
     CDS             3304..4098
                     /codon_start=1
                     /gene="aph(3')-II (or nptII)"
                     /product="aminoglycoside phosphotransferase from Tn5"
                     /label=NeoR/KanR
                     /note="confers resistance to neomycin, kanamycin, and G418
                     (Geneticin(R))"
                     /translation="MIEQDGLHAGSPAAWVERLFGYDWAQQTIGCSDAAVFRLSAQGRP
                     VLFVKTDLSGALNELQDEAARLSWLATTGVPCAAVLDVVTEAGRDWLLLGEVPGQDLLS
                     SHLAPAEKVSIMADAMRRLHTLDPATCPFDHQAKHRIERARTRMEAGLVDQDDLDEEHQ
                     GLAPAELFARLKARMPDGEDLVVTHGDACLPNIMVENGRFSGFIDCGRLGVADRYQDIA
                     LATRDIAEELGGEWADRFLVLYGIAAPDSQRIAFYRLLDEFF"
     primer_bind     complement(3358..3377)
                     /label=Neo-R
                     /note="Neomycin resistance gene, reverse primer"
     primer_bind     3968..3987
                     /label=Neo-F
                     /note="Neomycin resistance gene, forward primer"
     polyA_signal    4272..4393
                     /label=SV40 poly(A) signal
                     /note="SV40 polyadenylation signal"
     primer_bind     complement(4309..4328)
                     /label=SV40pA-R
                     /note="SV40 polyA, reverse primer"
     primer_bind     4363..4382
                     /label=EBV-rev
                     /note="SV40 polyA terminator, reverse primer"
     primer_bind     complement(4442..4458)
                     /label=M13 rev
                     /note="common sequencing primer, one of multiple similar
                     variants"
     primer_bind     complement(4442..4458)
                     /label=M13 Reverse
                     /note="In lacZ gene. Also called M13-rev"
     primer_bind     complement(4455..4477)
                     /label=M13/pUC Reverse
                     /note="In lacZ gene"
     protein_bind    4466..4482
                     /label=lac operator
                     /bound_moiety="lac repressor encoded by lacI"
                     /note="The lac repressor binds to the lac operator to
                     inhibit transcription in E. coli. This inhibition can be
                     relieved by adding lactose or
                     isopropyl-beta-D-thiogalactopyranoside (IPTG)."
     promoter        complement(4490..4520)
                     /label=lac promoter
                     /note="promoter for the E. coli lac operon"
     protein_bind    4535..4556
                     /label=CAP binding site
                     /bound_moiety="E. coli catabolite activator protein"
                     /note="CAP binding activates transcription in the presence
                     of cAMP."
     primer_bind     complement(4673..4690)
                     /label=L4440
                     /note="L4440 vector, forward primer"
     rep_origin      complement(4844..5432)
                     /direction=LEFT
                     /label=ori
                     /note="high-copy-number ColE1/pMB1/pBR322/pUC origin of
                     replication"
     primer_bind     complement(4924..4943)
                     /label=pBR322ori-F
                     /note="pBR322 origin, forward primer"
     CDS             complement(5603..6463)
                     /codon_start=1
                     /gene="bla"
                     /product="beta-lactamase"
                     /label=AmpR
                     /note="confers resistance to ampicillin, carbenicillin, and
                     related antibiotics"
                     /translation="MSIQHFRVALIPFFAAFCLPVFAHPETLVKVKDAEDQLGARVGYI
                     ELDLNSGKILESFRPEERFPMMSTFKVLLCGAVLSRIDAGQEQLGRRIHYSQNDLVEYS
                     PVTEKHLTDGMTVRELCSAAITMSDNTAANLLLTTIGGPKELTAFLHNMGDHVTRLDRW
                     EPELNEAIPNDERDTTMPVAMATTLRKLLTGELLTLASRQQLIDWMEADKVAGPLLRSA
                     LPAGWFIADKSGAGERGSRGIIAALGPDGKPSRIVVIYTTGSQATMDERNRQIAEIGAS
                     LIKHW"
     primer_bind     6226..6245
                     /label=Amp-R
                     /note="Ampicillin resistance gene, reverse primer"
     promoter        complement(6464..6568)
                     /gene="bla"
                     /label=AmpR promoter
     primer_bind     complement(6643..6662)
                     /label=pRS-marker
                     /note="pRS vectors, use to sequence yeast selectable
                     marker"
ORIGIN
        1 atatacgcgt tgacattgat tattgactag ttattaatag taatcaatta cggggtcatt
       61 agttcatagc ccatatatgg agttccgcgt tacataactt acggtaaatg gcccgcctgg
      121 ctgaccgccc aacgaccccc gcccattgac gtcaataatg acgtatgttc ccatagtaac
      181 gccaataggg actttccatt gacgtcaatg ggtggagtat ttacggtaaa ctgcccactt
      241 ggcagtacat caagtgtatc atatgccaag tacgccccct attgacgtca atgacggtaa
      301 atggcccgcc tggcattatg cccagtacat gaccttatgg gactttccta cttggcagta
      361 catctacgta ttagtcatcg ctattaccat ggtgatgcgg ttttggcagt acatcaatgg
      421 gcgtggatag cggtttgact cacggggatt tccaagtctc caccccattg acgtcaatgg
      481 gagtttgttt tggcaccaaa atcaacggga ctttccaaaa tgtcgtaaca actccgcccc
      541 attgacgcaa atgggcggta ggcgtgtacg gtgggaggtc tatataagca gagctctctg
      601 gctaactaga gaacccactg cttactggct tatcgaaatt aatacgactc actataggga
      661 gacccaagct ggctagcgtt taaacgggcc ctctagactc gagcggccgc cactgtgctg
      721 gatatctgca gaattcgcgc caccatgatg accgccaagg ccgtagacaa aatcccagta
      781 actctcagtg gttttatgca ccagctgcct gacagcctct acccggtgga agacctcgcc
      841 gcctcgtcgg tgaccatctt ccccaatggt gaactgggag gcccctttga ccagatgaac
      901 ggagtggcgg gagatggcat gatcaacatt gacatgactg gagagaagag acccctggat
      961 ctcccgtatc cgagtagctt cgctcccatc tctgcaccta gaaaccagac cttcacttac
     1021 atgggcaaat tctccattga cccacagtac cctggtgcca gctgctatcc agaaggtatc
     1081 atcaatattg tgagtgcggg catcttgcaa ggggtcaccc ctccagcttc aaccacagcc
     1141 tcctccagcg tcacctccgc ctcccccaac ccactggcca cgggacccct gggtgtgtgt
     1201 accatgtccc agactcagcc tgaactggac cacctctact ctccgccacc acctcctcct
     1261 ccttattcgg gctgtacagg agatctctac caggatcctt cagcattctt atcgccgcca
     1321 tccaccactt ccacctcctc tctggcctac cagccacctc cttcctaccc atcccccaag
     1381 ccagctatgg acccaggtct cattcctatg atcccagact atcctggatt ttttccatct
     1441 ccgtgccaga gagatccaca cggtgctgct ggcccagatc gaaagccgtt tccctgtcct
     1501 ctggactccc tgcgagtgcc ccctccactc acgccactct ctaccatccg taattttact
     1561 ctggggggtc ccggtgctgg agtcacggga ccaggagcaa gtggaggtgg tgagggacct
     1621 cggctgcctg gcagtgggtc tgcagcagtg actgccaccc cttataatcc gcaccacctg
     1681 ccattgcggc ccatcctgcg acctcgaaag taccctaaca ggcccagcaa aacgccagtg
     1741 cacgaaaggc cctatccctg cccagcagaa ggttgtgata ggaggttctc acgctctgat
     1801 gagctgacca ggcacatccg aatccacacg ggccacaagc ccttccagtg tcggatctgc
     1861 atgcgaaact tcagccgaag tgaccacctt actactcaca tccgaaccca caccggggag
     1921 aagccctttg cctgtgacta ttgtggccgc aagtttgcca ggagtgacga aaggaagcgc
     1981 cacaccaaga tccaccttcg gcagaaggaa cggaagagca gtgctccctc tgcacctcca
     2041 tctgcccagt cttcagcctc tggtcctggg ggctcgcagg ccgggggcag cctgtgcggt
     2101 aacagcgcca ttggaggacc actggcctcc tgcacctctc gaaccaggac accgtgagtc
     2161 gacaagctta agtttaaacc gctgatcagc ctcgactgtg ccttctagtt gccagccatc
     2221 tgttgtttgc ccctcccccg tgccttcctt gaccctggaa ggtgccactc ccactgtcct
     2281 ttcctaataa aatgaggaaa ttgcatcgca ttgtctgagt aggtgtcatt ctattctggg
     2341 gggtggggtg gggcaggaca gcaaggggga ggattgggaa gacaatagca ggcatgctgg
     2401 ggatgcggtg ggctctatgg cttctgaggc ggaaagaacc agctggggct ctagggggta
     2461 tccccnnnnn nnnnnnnnnn nnnnnnnnnn nnnnnnnnnn nnnnnnnnnn nnnnnnnnnn
     2521 nnnnnnnnnn nnnnnnnnnn nnnnnnnnnn nnnnnnnnnn nnnnnnnnnn nnnnnnnnnn
     2581 nnnnnnnnnc nnnnnnnnnn nnnnnnnnnn nnnnnnnnnn nnnnnnnnnn nnnnnnnnnn
     2641 nnnnnnnnnn nnnnnnnnnn nnnnnnnnnn nnnnnnnnnn nannnnnnnn nnnnnnnnnn
     2701 nnnnnnnnnn nnnnnnnnnn nnnnnnnnnn ncctttgacg ttggagtcca cgttctttaa
     2761 tagtggactc ttgttccaaa ctggaacaac actcaaccct atctcggtct attcttttga
     2821 tttataaggg attttgccga tttcggccta ttggttaaaa aatgagctga tttaacaaaa
     2881 atttaacgcg aattaattct gtggaatgtg tgtcagttag ggtgtggaaa gtccccaggc
     2941 tccccagcag gcagaagtat gcaaagcatg catctcaatt agtcagcaac caggtgtgga
     3001 aagtccccag gctccccagc aggcagaagt atgcaaagca tgcatctcaa ttagtcagca
     3061 accatagtcc cgcccctaac tccgcccatc ccgcccctaa ctccgcccag ttccgcccat
     3121 tctccgcccc atggctgact aatttttttt atttatgcag aggccgaggc cgcctctgcc
     3181 tctgagctat tccagaagta gtgaggaggc ttttttggag gcctaggctt ttgcaaaaag
     3241 ctcccgggag cttgtatatc cattttcgga tctgatcaag agacaggatg aggatcgttt
     3301 cgcatgattg aacaagatgg attgcacgca ggttctccgg ccgcttgggt ggagaggcta
     3361 ttcggctatg actgggcaca acagacaatc ggctgctctg atgccgccgt gttccggctg
     3421 tcagcgcagg ggcgcccggt tctttttgtc aagaccgacc tgtccggtgc cctgaatgaa
     3481 ctgcaggacg aggcagcgcg gctatcgtgg ctggccacga cgggcgttcc ttgcgcagct
     3541 gtgctcgacg ttgtcactga agcgggaagg gactggctgc tattgggcga agtgccgggg
     3601 caggatctcc tgtcatctca ccttgctcct gccgagaaag tatccatcat ggctgatgca
     3661 atgcggcggc tgcatacgct tgatccggct acctgcccat tcgaccacca agcgaaacat
     3721 cgcatcgagc gagcacgtac tcggatggaa gccggtcttg tcgatcagga tgatctggac
     3781 gaagagcatc aggggctcgc gccagccgaa ctgttcgcca ggctcaaggc gcgcatgccc
     3841 gacggcgagg atctcgtcgt gacccatggc gatgcctgct tgccgaatat catggtggaa
     3901 aatggccgct tttctggatt catcgactgt ggccggctgg gtgtggcgga ccgctatcag
     3961 gacatagcgt tggctacccg tgatattgct gaagagcttg gcggcgaatg ggctgaccgc
     4021 ttcctcgtgc tttacggtat cgccgctccc gattcgcagc gcatcgcctt ctatcgcctt
     4081 cttgacgagt tcttctgagc gggactctgg ggttcgaaat gaccgaccaa gcgacgccca
     4141 acctgccatc acgagatttc gattccaccg ccgccttcta tgaaaggttg ggcttcggaa
     4201 tcgttttccg ggacgccggc tggatgatcc tccagcgcgg ggatctcatg ctggagttct
     4261 tcgcccaccc caacttgttt attgcagctt ataatggtta caaataaagc aatagcatca
     4321 caaatttcac aaataaagca tttttttcac tgcattctag ttgtggtttg tccaaactca
     4381 tcaatgtatc ttatcatgtc tgtataccgt cgacctctag ctagagcttg gcgtaatcat
     4441 ggtcatagct gtttcctgtg tgaaattgtt atccgctcac aattccacac aacatacgag
     4501 ccggaagcat aaagtgtaaa gcctggggtg cctaatgagt gagctaactc acattaattg
     4561 cgttgcgctc actgcccgct ttccagtcgg gaaacctgtc gtgccagctg cattaatgaa
     4621 tcggccaacg cgcggggaga ggcggtttgc gtattgggcg ctcttccgct tcctcgctca
     4681 ctgactcgct gcgctcggtc gttcggctgc ggcgagcggt atcagctcac tcaaaggcgg
     4741 taatacggtt atccacagaa tcaggggata acgcaggaaa gaacatgtga gcaaaaggcc
     4801 agcaaaaggc caggaaccgt aaaaaggccg cgttgctggc gtttttccat aggctccgcc
     4861 cccctgacga gcatcacaaa aatcgacgct caagtcagag gtggcgaaac ccgacaggac
     4921 tataaagata ccaggcgttt ccccctggaa gctccctcgt gcgctctcct gttccgaccc
     4981 tgccgcttac cggatacctg tccgcctttc tcccttcggg aagcgtggcg ctttctcata
     5041 gctcacgctg taggtatctc agttcggtgt aggtcgttcg ctccaagctg ggctgtgtgc
     5101 acgaaccccc cgttcagccc gaccgctgcg ccttatccgg taactatcgt cttgagtcca
     5161 acccggtaag acacgactta tcgccactgg cagcagccac tggtaacagg attagcagag
     5221 cgaggtatgt aggcggtgct acagagttct tgaagtggtg gcctaactac ggctacacta
     5281 gaagaacagt atttggtatc tgcgctctgc tgaagccagt taccttcgga aaaagagttg
     5341 gtagctcttg atccggcaaa caaaccaccg ctggtagcgg tggttttttt gtttgcaagc
     5401 agcagattac gcgcagaaaa aaaggatctc aagaagatcc tttgatcttt tctacggggt
     5461 ctgacgctca gtggaacgaa aactcacgtt aagggatttt ggtcatgaga ttatcaaaaa
     5521 ggatcttcac ctagatcctt ttaaattaaa aatgaagttt taaatcaatc taaagtatat
     5581 atgagtaaac ttggtctgac agttaccaat gcttaatcag tgaggcacct atctcagcga
     5641 tctgtctatt tcgttcatcc atagttgcct gactccccgt cgtgtagata actacgatac
     5701 gggagggctt accatctggc cccagtgctg caatgatacc gcgagaccca cgctcaccgg
     5761 ctccagattt atcagcaata aaccagccag ccggaagggc cgagcgcaga agtggtcctg
     5821 caactttatc cgcctccatc cagtctatta attgttgccg ggaagctaga gtaagtagtt
     5881 cgccagttaa tagtttgcgc aacgttgttg ccattgctac aggcatcgtg gtgtcacgct
     5941 cgtcgtttgg tatggcttca ttcagctccg gttcccaacg atcaaggcga gttacatgat
     6001 cccccatgtt gtgcaaaaaa gcggttagct ccttcggtcc tccgatcgtt gtcagaagta
     6061 agttggccgc agtgttatca ctcatggtta tggcagcact gcataattct cttactgtca
     6121 tgccatccgt aagatgcttt tctgtgactg gtgagtactc aaccaagtca ttctgagaat
     6181 agtgtatgcg gcgaccgagt tgctcttgcc cggcgtcaat acgggataat accgcgccac
     6241 atagcagaac tttaaaagtg ctcatcattg gaaaacgttc ttcggggcga aaactctcaa
     6301 ggatcttacc gctgttgaga tccagttcga tgtaacccac tcgtgcaccc aactgatctt
     6361 cagcatcttt tactttcacc agcgtttctg ggtgagcaaa aacaggaagg caaaatgccg
     6421 caaaaaaggg aataagggcg acacggaaat gttgaatact catactcttc ctttttcaat
     6481 attattgaag catttatcag ggttattgtc tcatgagcgg atacatattt gaatgtattt
     6541 agaaaaataa acaaataggg gttccgcgca catttccccg aaaagtgcca cctgacgtcg
     6601 acggatcggg agatctcccg atcccctatg gtgcactctc agtacaatct gctctgatgc
     6661 cgcatagtta agccagtatc tgctccctgc ttgtgtgttg gaggtcgctg agtagtgcgc
     6721 gagcaaaatt taagctacaa caaggcaagg cttgaccgac aattgcatga agaatctgct
     6781 tagggttagg cgttttgcgc tgcttcgcga tgtacgggcc ag
//
